>Addgene plasmid #85915 | AB.pCCL.sin.cPPT.GFP.miR-668-5p.sensor.PGK.dNGFR.WPRE | addgene full sequence | sequence record 170010 | Addgene NGS Result
ATGGTGAGCAAGGGCGAGGAGCTGTTCACCGGGGTGGTGCCCATCCTGGTCGAGCTGGACGGCGACGTAA
ACGGCCACAAGTTCAGCGTGTCCGGCGAGGGCGAGGGCGATGCCACCTACGGCAAGCTGACCCTGAAGTT
CATCTGCACCACCGGCAAGCTGCCCGTGCCCTGGCCCACCCTCGTGACCACCCTGACCTACGGCGTGCAG
TGCTTCAGCCGCTACCCCGACCACATGAAGCAGCACGACTTCTTCAAGTCCGCCATGCCCGAAGGCTACG
TCCAGGAGCGCACCATCTTCTTCAAGGACGACGGCAACTACAAGACCCGCGCCGAGGTGAAGTTCGAGGG
CGACACCCTGGTGAACCGCATCGAGCTGAAGGGCATCGACTTCAAGGAGGACGGCAACATCCTGGGGCAC
AAGCTGGAGTACAACTACAACAGCCACAACGTCTATATCATGGCCGACAAGCAGAAGAACGGCATCAAGG
TGAACTTCAAGATCCGCCACAACATCGAGGACGGCAGCGTGCAGCTCGCCGACCACTACCAGCAGAACAC
CCCCATCGGCGACGGCCCCGTGCTGCTGCCCGACAACCACTACCTGAGCACCCAGTCCGCCCTGAGCAAA
GACCCCAACGAGAAGCGCGATCACATGGTCCTGCTGGAGTTCGTGACCGCCGCCGGGATCACTCTCGGCA
TGGACGAGCTGTACAAGTAAAGCGGCCGCGTCGAGAGATGGGGGAGGCTAACTGAGCTAGCCGACCTTAA
CTGGGGAGTACCAATCGTCGTAGCCATGCTCACCCGAGGCGCACATGCTCACCCGAGGCGCACATGCTCA
CCCGAGGCGCACATGCTCACCCGAGGCGCACATGCTCACCCGAGGCGCACATGCTCACCCGAGGCGCAAC
CGGTACTAGCTTAGTCATGCACCGGGCTGCAGGAATTCGATGACAGGCGCAGCTTCCGAGGGATTTGAGA
TCCAGACATGATAAGATACATTGATGAGTTTGGACAAACCAAAACTAGAATGCAGTGAAAAAAATGCCTT
ATTTGTGAAATTTGTGATGCTATTGCCTTATTTGTAACCATTATAAGCTGCAATAAACAAGTTAACAACA
ACAATTGCATTCATTTTATGTTTCAGGTTCAGGGGGAGGTGTGGGAGGTTTTTTAAAGCAAGTAAAACCT
CTACAAATGTGGTATGGCTGATTATGATCAGATCTCTCGAGGCTAGTCTCGTGATCGATAAAATTTTGAA
TTTTTGTAATTTGTTTTTGTAATTCTTTAGTTTGTATGTCTGTTGCTATTATGTCTACTATTCTTTCCCC
TGCACTGTACCCCCCAATCCCCCCTTTTCTTTTAAAAGTTAACCGATACCGTCGAGATCCGTTCACTAAT
CGAATGGATCTGTCTCTGTCTCTCTCTCCACCTTCTTCTTCTATTCCTTCGGGCCTGTCGGGTCCCCTCG
GGGTTGGGAGGTGGGTCTGAAACGATAATGGTGAATATCCCTGCCTAACTCTATTCACTATAGAAAGTAC
AGCAAAAACTATTCTTAAACCTACCAAGCCTCCTACTATCATTATGAATAATTTTATATACCACAGCCAA
TTTGTTATGTTAAACCAATTCCACAAACTTGCCCATTTATCTAATTCCAATAATTCTTGTTCATTCTTTT
CTTGCTGGTTTTGCGATTCTTCAATTAAGGAGTGTATTAAGCTTGTGTAATTGTTAATTTCTCTGTCCCA
CTCCATCCAGGTCGTGTGATTCCAAATCTGTTCCAGAGATTTATTACTCCAACTAGCATTCCAAGGCACA
GCAGTGGTGCAAATGAGTTTTCCAGAGCAACCCCAAATCCCCAGGAGCTGTTGATCCTTTAGGTATCTTT
CCACAGCCAGGATTCTTGCCTGGAGCTGCTTGATGCCCCAGACTGTGAGTTGCAACAGATGCTGTTGCGC
CTCAATAGCCCTCAGCAAATTGTTCTGCTGCTGCACTATACCAGACAATAATTGTCTGGCCTGTACCGTC
AGCGTCATTGACGCTGCGCCCATAGTGCTTCCTGCTGCTCCCAAGAACCCAAGGAACAAAGCTCCTATTC
CCACTGCTCTTTTTTCTCTCTGCACCACTCTTCTCTTTGCCTTGGTGGGTGCTACTCCTAATGGTTCAAT
TTTTACTACTTTATATTTATATAATTCACTTCTCCAATTGTCCCTCATATCTCCTCCTCCAGGTCTGAAG
ATCAGCGGCCGCTTGCTGTGCGGTGGTCTTACTTTTGTTTTGCTCTTCCTCTATCTTGTCTAAAGCTTCC
TTGGTGTCTTTTATCTCTATCCTTTGATGCACACAATAGAGGGTTGCTACTGTATTATATAATGATCTAA
GTTCTTCTGATCCTGTCTGAAGGGATGGTTGTAGCTGTCCCAGTATTTGTCTACAGCCTTCTGATGTTTC
TAACAGGCCAGGATTAACTGCGAATCGTTCTAGCTCCCTGCTTGCCCATACTATATGTTTTAATTTATAT
TTTTTCTTTCCCCCTGGCCTTAACCGAATTTTTTCCCATCGCGATCTAATTCTCCCCCGCTTAATACTGA
CGCTCTCGCACCCATCTCTCTCCTTCTAGCCTCCGCTAGTCAAAATTTTTGGCGTACTCACCAGTCGCCG
CCCCTCGCCTCTTGCCGTGCGCGCTTCAGCAAGCCGAGTCCTGCGTCGAGAGAGCTCCTCTGGTTTCCCT
TTCGCTTTCAAGTCCCTGTTCGGGCGCCACTGCTAGAGATTTTCCACACTGACTAAAAGGGTCTGAGGGA
TCTCTAGTTACCAGAGTCACACAACAGACGGGCACACACTACTTGAAGCACTCAAGGCAAGCTTTATTGA
GGCTTAAGCAGTGGGTTCCCTAGTTAGCCAGAGAGCTCCCAGGCTCAGATCTGGTCTAACCAGAGAGACC
CCGGTTCACTAAACGAGCTCTGCTTATATAGACCTCCCACCGTACACGCCTACCGCCCATTTGCGTCAAT
GGGGCGGAGTTGTTACGACATTTTGGAAAGTCCCGTTGATTTTGGTGCCAAAACAAACTCCCATTGACGT
CAATGGGGTGGAGACTTGGAAATCCCCGTGAGTCAAACCGCTATCCACGCCCATTGATGTACTGCCAAAA
CCGCATCACCATGGTAATAGCGATGACTAATACGTAGATGTACTGCCAAGTAGGAAAGTCCCATAAGGTC
ATGTACTGGGCATAATGCCAGGCGGGCCATTTACCGTCATTGACGTCAATAGGGGGCGTACTTGGCATAT
GATACACTTGATGTACTGCCAAGTGGGCAGTTTACCGTAAATACTCCACCCATTGACGTCAATGGAAAGT
CCCTATTGGCGTTACTATGGGAACATACGTCATTATTGACGTCAATGGGCGGGGGTCGTTGGGCGGTCAG
CCAGGCGGGCCATTTACCGTAAGTTATGTAACGCGGAACTCCATATATGGGCTATGAACTAATGACCCCG
TAATTGATTACTATTAATAACTAGTCAATAATCAATGTCAACATGGCGGTAATGTTGGACATGAGCCAAT
ATAAATGTACATATTATGATATGGATACAACGTATGCAATGGCCAAGCTTGCAGCTCCAGCTTTTGTTCC
CTTTAGTGAGGGTTAATTGCGCGCTTGGCGTAATCATGGTCATAGCTGTTTCCTGTGTGAAATTGTTATC
CGCTCACAATTCCACACAACATACGAGCCGGAAGCATAAAGTGTAAAGCCTGGGGTGCCTAATGAGTGAG
CTAACTCACATTAATTGCGTTGCGCTCACTGCCCGCTTTCCAGTCGGGAAACCTGTCGTGCCAGCTGCAT
TAATGAATCGGCCAACGCGCGGGGAGAGGCGGTTTGCGTATTGGGCGCTCTTCCGCTTCCTCGCTCACTG
ACTCGCTGCGCTCGGTCGTTCGGCTGCGGCGAGCGGTATCAGCTCACTCAAAGGCGGTAATACGGTTATC
CACAGAATCAGGGGATAACGCAGGAAAGAACATGTGAGCAAAAGGCCAGCAAAAGGCCAGGAACCGTAAA
AAGGCCGCGTTGCTGGCGTTTTTCCATAGGCTCCGCCCCCCTGACGAGCATCACAAAAATCGACGCTCAA
GTCAGAGGTGGCGAAACCCGACAGGACTATAAAGATACCAGGCGTTTCCCCCTGGAAGCTCCCTCGTGCG
CTCTCCTGTTCCGACCCTGCCGCTTACCGGATACCTGTCCGCCTTTCTCCCTTCGGGAAGCGTGGCGCTT
TCTCATAGCTCACGCTGTAGGTATCTCAGTTCGGTGTAGGTCGTTCGCTCCAAGCTGGGCTGTGTGCACG
AACCCCCCGTTCAGCCCGACCGCTGCGCCTTATCCGGTAACTATCGTCTTGAGTCCAACCCGGTAAGACA
CGACTTATCGCCACTGGCAGCAGCCACTGGTAACAGGATTAGCAGAGCGAGGTATGTAGGCGGTGCTACA
GAGTTCTTGAAGTGGTGGCCTAACTACGGCTACACTAGAAGAACAGTATTTGGTATCTGCGCTCTGCTGA
AGCCAGTTACCTTCGGAAAAAGAGTTGGTAGCTCTTGATCCGGCAAACAAACCACCGCTGGTAGCGGTGG
TTTTTTTGTTTGCAAGCAGCAGATTACGCGCAGAAAAAAAGGATCTCAAGAAGATCCTTTGATCTTTTCT
ACGGGGTCTGACGCTCAGTGGAACGAAAACTCACGTTAAGGGATTTTGGTCATGAGATTATCAAAAAGGA
TCTTCACCTAGATCCTTTTAAATTAAAAATGAAGTTTTAAATCAATCTAAAGTATATATGAGTAAACTTG
GTCTGACAGTTACCAATGCTTAATCAGTGAGGCACCTATCTCAGCGATCTGTCTATTTCGTTCATCCATA
GTTGCCTGACTCCCCGTCGTGTAGATAACTACGATACGGGAGGGCTTACCATCTGGCCCCAGTGCTGCAA
TGATACCGCGAGACCCACGCTCACCGGCTCCAGATTTATCAGCAATAAACCAGCCAGCCGGAAGGGCCGA
GCGCAGAAGTGGTCCTGCAACTTTATCCGCCTCCATCCAGTCTATTAATTGTTGCCGGGAAGCTAGAGTA
AGTAGTTCGCCAGTTAATAGTTTGCGCAACGTTGTTGCCATTGCTACAGGCATCGTGGTGTCACGCTCGT
CGTTTGGTATGGCTTCATTCAGCTCCGGTTCCCAACGATCAAGGCGAGTTACATGATCCCCCATGTTGTG
CAAAAAAGCGGTTAGCTCCTTCGGTCCTCCGATCGTTGTCAGAAGTAAGTTGGCCGCAGTGTTATCACTC
ATGGTTATGGCAGCACTGCATAATTCTCTTACTGTCATGCCATCCGTAAGATGCTTTTCTGTGACTGGTG
AGTACTCAACCAAGTCATTCTGAGAATAGTGTATGCGGCGACCGAGTTGCTCTTGCCCGGCGTCAATACG
GGATAATACCGCGCCACATAGCAGAACTTTAAAAGTGCTCATCATTGGAAAACGTTCTTCGGGGCGAAAA
CTCTCAAGGATCTTACCGCTGTTGAGATCCAGTTCGATGTAACCCACTCGTGCACCCAACTGATCTTCAG
CATCTTTTACTTTCACCAGCGTTTCTGGGTGAGCAAAAACAGGAAGGCAAAATGCCGCAAAAAAGGGAAT
AAGGGCGACACGGAAATGTTGAATACTCATACTCTTCCTTTTTCAATATTATTGAAGCATTTATCAGGGT
TATTGTCTCATGAGCGGATACATATTTGAATGTATTTAGAAAAATAAACAAATAGGGGTTCCGCGCACAT
TTCCCCGAAAAGTGCCACCTAAATTGTAAGCGTTAATATTTTGTTAAAATTCGCGTTAAATTTTTGTTAA
ATCAGCTCATTTTTTAACCAATAGGCCGAAATCGGCAAAATCCCTTATAAATCAAAAGAATAGACCGAGA
TAGGGT
[37 nt withheld, positions 5957-5993]
AAAGAACGTGGACTCCAACGTCAAAGG
[49 nt withheld, positions 6021-6069]
T
[91 nt withheld, positions 6071-6161]
G
[124 nt withheld, positions 6163-6286]
CCCATTCGCCATTCAGGCTGCGCAACTGTTGGGAAGGGCGATCGGTGCGGGCCTCTTCGCTATTACGCCA
GCTGGCGAAAGGGGGATGTGCTGCAAGGCGATTAAGTTGGGTAACGCCAGGGTTTTCCCAGTCACGACGT
TGTAAAACGACGGCCAGTGAGCGCGCGTAATACGACTCACTATAGGGCGAATTGGGTACGTCCCTAGGCC
TCCAAAAAAGCCTCCTCACTACTTCTGGAATAGCTCAGAGGCCGAGGCGGCCTCGGCCTCTGCATAAATA
AAAAAAATTAGTCAGCCATGGGGCGGAGAATGGGCGGAACTGGGCGGAGTTAGGGGCGGGATGGGCGGAG
TTAGGGGCGGGATAGCTAGAGCCAGACATGATAAGATACATTGATGAGTTTGGACAAACCACAACTAGAA
TGCAGTGAAAAAAATGCTTTATTTGTGAAATTTGTGATGCTATTGCTTTATTTGTAACCATTATAAGCTG
CAATAAACAAGTTCCTCTCACTCTCTGATATTCATTTCTTTGCAAGTTATAAATACTGAATAATAAGATG
ACATGAACTACTACTGCTAGAGATTTTCCACACTGACTAAAAGGGTCTGAGGGATCTCTAGTTACCAGAG
TCACACAACAGACGGGCACACACTACTTGAAGCACTCAAGGCAAGCTTTATTGAGGCTTAAGCAGTGGGT
TCCCTAGTTAGCCAGAGAGCTCCCAGGCTCAGATCTGGTCTAACCAGAGAGACCCAGTACAAGCAAAAAG
CAGATCTTGTCTTCGTTGGGAGTGAATTAGCCCTTCCAGTCCCCCCTTTTCTTTTAAAAAGTGGCTAAGA
TCTACAGCTGCCTTGTAAGTCATTGGTCTTAAAGGTACCGAGCTCGAATTCCAGGCGGGGAGGCGGCCCA
AAGGGAGATCCGACTCGTCTGAGGGCGAAGGCGAAGACGCGGAAGAGGCCGCAGAGCCGGCAGCAGGCCG
CGGGAAGGAAGGTCCGCTGGATTGAGGGCCGAAGGGACGTAGCAGAAGGACGTCCCGCGCAGAATCCAGG
TGGCAACACAGGCGAGCAGCCATGGAAAGGACGTCAGCTTCCCCGACAACACCACGGAATTGTCAGTGCC
CAACAGCCGAGCCCCTGTCCAGCAGCGGGCAAGGCAGGCGGCGATGAGTTCCGCCGTGGCAATAGGGAGG
GGGAAAGCGAAAGTCCCGGAAAGGAGCTGACAGGTGGTGGCAATGCCCCAACCAGTGGGGGTTGCGTCAG
CAAACACAGTGCACACCACGCCACGTTGCCTGACAACGGGCCACAACTCCTCATAAAGAGACAGCAACCA
GGATTTATACAAGGAGGAGAAAATGAAAGCCATACGGGAAGCAATAGCATGATACAAAGGCATTAAAGCA
GCGTATCCACATAGCGTAAAAGGAGCAACATAGTTAAGAATACCAGTCAATCTTTCACAAATTTTGTAAT
CCAGAGGTTGATTGTCGACTCTAGACTCGACTCTAGAGGATCCCCCTGTTCCACCTCTTGAAGGCTATGT
AGGCCACAAGGCCCACAACCACAGCAGCCAGGATGGAGCAATAGACAGGGATGAGGTTGTCGGTGGTGCC
TCGGGTCACCACGGGCTGGGAGCTGCCCATCACTGTGGTCACCACACCTGCCACCGTGCTGGCTATGAGG
TCTTGTTCTGGAGGTGCCTCAGGCTCCTGGGTGCTGGGGGCTGTGCTGTCCGAGCCCTCTGGGGGTGTGG
ACCGTGTAATCCAACGGCCAGGGATCTCCTCGCACTCGGCGTCGGCCCAGCGTGTGCACTCGCGGAGCTG
GCGCTCGGTGTCCTCGCACACGGTGCAGGGCAGGCACGGGTCCACGTGGTTGGCCTCGTCGGAATACGTG
CCGTCGGGGCACTCCTCGCACACGGTGTTCTGCTTGTCCTGGCAGGAGAACACGAGGCCCGAGCCCGCCT
CGCACACGCGGCACGCCTCGCAGCGCCCAGTCGTCTCATCCTGGTAGTAGCCGTAGGCGCAGCGGCACAC
GGCGTCGTCGGCCTCCACGCACGGCGCCGACATGCTCTGGAGCCCCACGCACTCGGTGCACGGCTTGCAC
GGCTCGGTCGCGCTCACCACGTCGGAGAACGTCACGCTGTCCAGGCAGGGCTCACACACGGTCTGGTTGG
CTCCACAAGGCTGGGCCACACCCTCGCCCAGGTTGCAGGCTTTGCAGCACTCACCGCTGTGTGTGTACAG
GCCTGTGGGGCATGCCTCCTTGGCACCTCCAAGGGACACCCCCAGAAGCAGCAACAGCAGCAGGCGCGGC
CCGTCCATGGCGCGGCCGGTGGCACCTGCCCCCATCGCCCGCCTCCCGCGGCAGCGCTCGACTTCCAGCT
CGGTCCGCTTTGCGGACTGATGGGGCTGCGCTGCGCTGCGCTCCAGCGCCCCCCCTGCCCGCCGGAGCTG
GCCGCGGCCCGAATTCCTGCAGCCCGGGGGATCCCCCTGGGGAGAGAGGTCGGTGATTCGGTCAACGAGG
GAGCCGACTGCCGACGTGCGCTCCGGAGGCTTGCAGAATGCGGAACACCGCGCGGGCAGGAACAGGGCCC
ACACTACCGCCCCACACCCCGCCTCCCGCACCGCCCCTTCCCGGCCGCTGCTCTCGGCGCGCCCTGCTGA
GCAGCCGCTATTGGCCACAGCCCATCGCGGTCGGCGCGCTGCCATTGCTCCCTGGCGCTGTCCGTCTGCG
AGGGTACTAGTGAGACGTGCGGCTTCCGTTTGTCACGTCCGGCACGCCGCGAACCGCAAGGAACCTTCCC
GACTTAGGGGCGGAGCAGGAAGCGTCGCCGGGGGGCCCACAAGGGTAGCGGCGAAGATCCGGGTGACGCT
GCGAACGGACGTGAAGAATGTGCGAGACCCAGGGTCGGCGCCGCTGCGTTTCCCGGAACCACGCCCAGAG
CAGCCGCGTCCCTGCGCAAACCCAGGGCTGCCTTGGAAAAGGCGCAACCCCAACCCCGTGGAATTCGATA
TCAAGCTTCTCGAGGGTAGGCGTGTACGGTGGGAGGCCTATATAAGCAGAGCTCGTTTAGTGAACCGTCA
GATCGCCTGGAGACGCCATCCACGCTGTTTTGACCTCCATAGAAGACACCGGGACCGATCCAGCCTCCGC
GGAATTCACC
Features (pLannotate 1.2.2; 34 found; start..end, strand, type, name):
      1..720     +  CDS            EGFP: the original enhanced GFP (Yang et al., 1996) mammalian codon-optimized
    932..951     +  misc_feature   MCS (fragment): pBluescript multiple cloning site
    979..1113    -  polyA_signal   SV40 poly(A) signal: SV40 polyadenylation signal
   1136..1220    -  CDS            large T antigen (fragment): large T antigen from SV40 (simian virus 40)
   1250..1367    -  misc_feature   cPPT/CTS: central polypurine tract and central termination sequence of HIV-1
   1386..1486    -  CDS            Rev (fragment): human immunodeficiency virus 1 (HIV-1) Rev protein; rev; enhances nuclear export of unspliced and incompletely spliced viral mRNAs
   1863..2096    -  misc_feature   RRE: The Rev response element (RRE) of HIV-1 allows for Rev-dependent mRNA export from the nucleus to the cytoplasm.
   2242..2605    -  CDS            HIV-1 gag (fragment): gag protein from human immunodeficiency virus 1; gag
   2589..2714    -  misc_feature   HIV-1 Ψ: packaging signal of human immunodeficiency virus type 1
   2761..2941    -  LTR            5' LTR (truncated): truncated 5' long terminal repeat (LTR) from HIV-1
   2956..3159    -  promoter       CMV promoter: human cytomegalovirus (CMV) immediate early promoter
   3160..3539    -  enhancer       CMV enhancer: human cytomegalovirus immediate early enhancer
   3640..3658    -  promoter       T3 promoter: promoter for bacteriophage T3 RNA polymerase
   3703..3719    -  protein_bind   lac operator: The lac repressor binds to the lac operator to inhibit transcription in E. coli. This inhibition can be relieved by adding lactose or isopropyl-β-D-thiogalactopyranoside (IPTG). lac repressor encoded by lacI
   3727..3757    -  promoter       lac promoter: promoter for the E. coli lac operon
   3772..3793    -  protein_bind   CAP binding site: CAP binding activates transcription in the presence of cAMP. E. coli catabolite activator protein
   3806..3898    -  CDS            lacI (fragment): lac repressor; lacI; The lac repressor binds to the lac operator to inhibit transcription in E. coli. This inhibition can be relieved by adding lactose or isopropyl-β-D-thiogalactopyranoside (IPTG).
   4081..4669    -  rep_origin     ori: high-copy-number ColE1/pMB1/pBR322/pUC origin of replication
   4840..5700    -  CDS            AmpR: β-lactamase; bla; confers resistance to ampicillin, carbenicillin, and related antibiotics
   5701..5805    -  promoter       AmpR promoter: bla
   5858..6286    -  rep_origin     f1 ori (sequence partly withheld): f1 bacteriophage origin of replication; arrow indicates direction of (+) strand synthesis
   6291..6446    -  CDS            lacZα (fragment): LacZα fragment of β-galactosidase; lacZ fragment
   6454..6472    +  promoter       T7 promoter: promoter for bacteriophage T7 RNA polymerase
   6493..6628    -  rep_origin     SV40 ori: SV40 origin of replication
   6668..6789    -  polyA_signal   SV40 poly(A) signal: SV40 polyadenylation signal
   6861..7094    -  LTR            3' LTR (ΔU3): self-inactivating 3' long terminal repeat (LTR) from HIV-1
   7096..7164    -  CDS            nef (fragment): NEF_HV1Z2 - Experimental evidence at protein level: Swiss-Prot protein existence level 1. Extracellular Nef protein targets CD4(+) T-lymphocytes for apoptosis by interacting with CXCR4 surface receptors. From Human immunodeficiency virus type 1 group M subtype D (isolate Z2/CDC-Z34) (HIV-1).
   7181..7769    -  misc_feature   WPRE: woodchuck hepatitis virus posttranscriptional regulatory element
   7783..7801    -  misc_feature   MCS (fragment): pUC18/19 multiple cloning site
   7804..8631    -  CDS            NGFR (fragment): TNR16_HUMAN - Also known as TNFRSF16. Experimental evidence at protein level: Swiss-Prot protein existence level 1. Low affinity receptor which can bind to NGF, BDNF, NTF3, and NTF4. Forms a heterodimeric receptor with SORCS2 that binds the precursor forms of NGF, BDNF and NTF3 with high affinity, and has much lower affinity for mature NGF and BDNF (PubMed:24908487). Plays an important role in differentiation and survival of specific neuronal populations during development (By similarity). Can mediate cell survival as well as cell death of neural cells. Plays a role in the inactivation of RHOA
   8746..8770    -  misc_feature   MCS (fragment): pBluescript multiple cloning site
   8773..9283    -  promoter       hPGK promoter: human phosphoglycerate kinase 1 promoter
   9286..9309    +  misc_feature   MCS (fragment): pBluescript multiple cloning site
   9311..9349    +  promoter       minimal CMV promoter: human cytomegalovirus (CMV) immediate early promoter
