[The description below was written by a language model from this plasmid's Addgene catalogue record and pLannotate feature annotations shown in this document.]
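Description:
AB.pCCL.sin.cPPT.GFP.miR-668-5p.sensor.PGK.dNGFR.WPRE is a self-inactivating, third-generation-style HIV-1 lentiviral transfer plasmid that reports the activity of human miR-668-5p in transduced cells. It is propagated in E. coli through a high-copy ColE1/pUC origin with ampicillin resistance (AmpR), and the backbone also carries an f1 origin and an SV40 origin. The viral genome is transcribed from a chimeric CMV enhancer/promoter fused to a truncated 5' LTR. It contains the Ψ packaging signal with a gag fragment, the RRE for Rev-dependent export, the cPPT/CTS, a WPRE, and a ΔU3 3' LTR that disables LTR promoter activity after integration.

The payload is a bidirectional expression unit. The human PGK promoter drives a truncated NGFR (dNGFR), a surface marker, in one direction. An adjacent minimal CMV promoter facing the opposite way drives EGFP, which ends at an SV40 polyadenylation signal. The 171 bp sensor insert, cloned between NheI and AgeI, is not annotated in the feature table. It most likely falls in the unannotated stretch between the EGFP coding sequence and its poly(A) signal, that is, in the EGFP 3' UTR. The record does not describe its composition, though sensors of this kind normally carry target sites complementary to the microRNA. If so, cells with active miR-668-5p would repress EGFP while dNGFR expression is unaffected, and dNGFR would serve as an internal normaliser for transduction and transcription. The catalogue names PGK as the promoter, but the annotation indicates that EGFP itself depends on the minimal CMV element coupled to PGK.

The construct comes from a collection of microRNA sensor and decoy vectors built for high-throughput measurement of microRNA activity. The sequenced record (9,446 nt) is slightly shorter than the catalogue size of 9,480 bp.
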