Addgene plasmid #85915: AB.pCCL.sin.cPPT.GFP.miR-668-5p.sensor.PGK.dNGFR.WPRE
Purpose: Sensor Plasmid
Depositing lab: Brian Brown. Depositing organization: Icahn School of Medicine at Mount Sinai. Publication: High-throughput assessment of microRNA activity and function using microRNA sensor and decoy libraries. Mullokandov G, Baccarini A, Ruzo A, Jayaprakash AD, Tung N, Israelow B, Evans MJ, Sachidanandam R, Brown BD. Nat Methods. 2012 Jul 1;9(8):840-6. doi: 10.1038/nmeth.2078. PubMed 22751203.
Backbone
  Vector backbone: AB.pCCL.sin.cPPT.GFP.PGK.dNGFR.WPRE
  Backbone size w/o insert (bp): 9309
  Total vector size (bp): 9480
  Vector type: Lentiviral
  Selectable markers: eGFP , NGFR
Growth in bacteria
  Bacterial resistance: Ampicillin, 100 μg/mL
  Growth temperature: 37°C
  Growth strain: NEB Stable
  Copy number: High Copy
Gene/Insert
  Gene/Insert name: miR-668-5p Sensor
  Species: H. sapiens (human)
  Insert size (bp): 171
  Entrez Gene: MIR668 (a.k.a. MIRN668, hsa-mir-668)
  Promoter: PGK
  Cloning method: Restriction Enzyme; 5′ cloning site NheI (not destroyed); 3′ cloning site AgeI (not destroyed)
  Sequencing primers: 5′ AACAGACATACAAACTAAAG
Terms and licenses: Academic/Nonprofit Terms; Industry Terms: Not Available to Industry
How to cite: AB.pCCL.sin.cPPT.GFP.miR-668-5p.sensor.PGK.dNGFR.WPRE was a gift from Brian Brown (Addgene plasmid # 85915 ; http://n2t.net/addgene:85915 ; RRID:Addgene_85915)
