>Addgene plasmid #85915 | AB.pCCL.sin.cPPT.GFP.miR-668-5p.sensor.PGK.dNGFR.WPRE | depositor partial sequence | sequence record 167407 | AB.pCCL.sin.cPPT.GFP.miR-668-5p.sensor.PGK.dNGFR.WPRE sequence 861 bps
ATCGATCACGAGACTAGCCTCGAGAGATCTGATCATAATCAGCCATACCACATTTGTAGAGGTTTTACTT
GCTTTAAAAAACCTCCCACACCTCCCCCTGAACCTGAAACATAAAATGAATGCAATTGTTGTTGTTAACT
TGTTTATTGCAGCTTATAATGGTTACAAATAAGGCAATAGCATCACAAATTTCACAAATAAGGCATTTTT
TTCACTGCATTCTAGTTTTGGTTTGTCCAAACTCATCAATGTATCTTATCATGTCTGGATCTCAAATCCC
TCGGAAGCTGCGCCTGTCATCGAATTCCTGCAGCCCGGTGCATGACTAAGCTAGTACCGGTTGCGCCTCG
GGTGAGCATGTGCGCCTCGGGTGAGCATGTGCGCCTCGGGTGAGCATGTGCGCCTCGGGTGAGCATGTGC
GCCTCGGGTGAGCATGTGCGCCTCGGGTGAGCATGGCTACGACGATTGGTACTCCCCAGTTAAGGTCGGC
TAGCTCAGTTAGCCTCCCCCATCTCTCGACGCGGCCGCTTTACTTGTACAGCTCGTCCATGCCGAGAGTG
ATCCCGGCGGCGGTCACGAACTCCAGCAGGACCATGTGATCGCGCTTCTCGTTGGGGTCTTTGCTCAGGG
CGGACTGGGTGCTCAGGTAGTGGTTGTCGGGCAGCAGCACGGGGCCGTCGCCGATGGGGGTGTTCTGCTG
GTAGTGGTCGGCGAGCTGCACGCTGCCGTCCTCGATGTTGTGGCGGATCTTGAAGTTCACCTTGATGCCG
TTCTTCTGCTTGTCGGCCATGATATAGACGTTGTGGCTGTTGTAGTTGTACTCCAGCTTGTGCCCCAGGA
TGTTGCCGTCCTCCTTGAAGT
